>Addgene plasmid #51541 | pEGFP-N1-T7-hAIM2 | depositor full sequence | sequence record 78760 | pEGFP-N1-T7-hAIM2 sequence 5863 bps
TAGTTATTAATAGTAATCAATTACGGGGTCATTAGTTCATAGCCCATATATGGAGTTCCGCGTTACATAA
CTTACGGTAAATGGCCCGCCTGGCTGACCGCCCAACGACCCCCGCCCATTGACGTCAATAATGACGTATG
TTCCCATAGTAACGCCAATAGGGACTTTCCATTGACGTCAATGGGTGGAGTATTTACGGTAAACTGCCCA
CTTGGCAGTACATCAAGTGTATCATATGCCAAGTACGCCCCCTATTGACGTCAATGACGGTAAATGGCCC
GCCTGGCATTATGCCCAGTACATGACCTTATGGGACTTTCCTACTTGGCAGTACATCTACGTATTAGTCA
TCGCTATTACCATGGTGATGCGGTTTTGGCAGTACATCAATGGGCGTGGATAGCGGTTTGACTCACGGGG
ATTTCCAAGTCTCCACCCCATTGACGTCAATGGGAGTTTGTTTTGGCACCAAAATCAACGGGACTTTCCA
AAATGTCGTAACAACTCCGCCCCATTGACGCAAATGGGCGGTAGGCGTGTACGGTGGGAGGTCTATATAA
GCAGAGCTGGTTTAGTGAACCGTCAGATCCGCTAGCGCTACCGGACTCAGATCTCGATCCCGCGAAATTA
ATACGACTCACTATAGGGGAATTGTGAGCGGATAACAATTCCCCTCTAGAAATAATTTTGTTTAACTTTA
AGAAGGAGATATACATATGGCTAGCATGACTGGTGGACAGCAAATGGGTCGCGGATCCATGGAGAGTAAA
TACAAGGAGATACTCTTGCTAACAGGCCTGGATAACATCACTGATGAGGAACTGGATAGGTTTAAGTTCT
TTCTTTCAGACGAGTTTAATATTGCCACAGGCAAACTACATACTGCAAACAGAATACAAGTAGCTACCTT
GATGATTCAAAATGCTGGGGCGGTGTCTGCAGTGATGAAGACCATTCGTATTTTTCAGAAGTTGAATTAT
ATGCTTTTGGCAAAACGTCTTCAGGAGGAGAAGGAGAAAGTTGATAAGCAATACAAATCGGTAACAAAAC
CAAAGCCACTAAGTCAAGCTGAAATGAGTCCTGCTGCATCTGCAGCCATCAGAAATGATGTCGCAAAGCA
ACGTGCTGCACCAAAAGTCTCTCCTCATGTTAAGCCTGAACAGAAACAGATGGTGGCCCAGCAGGAATCT
ATCAGAGAAGGGTTTCAGAAGCGCTGTTTGCCAGTTATGGTACTGAAAGCAAAGAAGCCCTTCACGTTTG
AGACCCAAGAAGGCAAGCAGGAGATGTTTCATGCTACAGTGGCTACAGAAAAGGAATTCTTCTTTGTAAA
AGTTTTTAATACACTGCTGAAAGATAAATTCATTCCAAAGAGAATAATTATAATAGCAAGATATTATCGG
CACAGTGGTTTCTTAGAGGTAAATAGCGCCTCACGTGTGTTAGATGCTGAATCTGACCAAAAGGTTAATG
TCCCGCTGAACATTATCAGAAAAGCTGGTGAAACCCCGAAGATCAACACGCTTCAAACTCAGCCCCTTGG
AACAATTGTGAATGGTTTGTTTGTAGTCCAGAAGGTAACAGAAAAGAAGAAAAACATATTATTTGACCTA
AGTGACAACACTGGGAAAATGGAAGTACTGGGGGTTAGAAACGAGGACACAATGAAATGTAAGGAAGGAG
ATAAGGTTCGACTTACATTCTTCACACTGTCAAAAAATGGAGAAAAACTACAGCTGACATCTGGAGTTCA
TAGCACCATAAAGGTTATTAAGGCCAAAAAAAAAACAGAGGATCCACCGGTCGCCACCATGGTGAGCAAG
GGCGAGGAGCTGTTCACCGGGGTGGTGCCCATCCTGGTCGAGCTGGACGGCGACGTAAACGGCCACAAGT
TCAGCGTGTCCGGCGAGGGCGAGGGCGATGCCACCTACGGCAAGCTGACCCTGAAGTTCATCTGCACCAC
CGGCAAGCTGCCCGTGCCCTGGCCCACCCTCGTGACCACCCTGACCTACGGCGTGCAGTGCTTCAGCCGC
TACCCCGACCACATGAAGCAGCACGACTTCTTCAAGTCCGCCATGCCCGAAGGCTACGTCCAGGAGCGCA
CCATCTTCTTCAAGGACGACGGCAACTACAAGACCCGCGCCGAGGTGAAGTTCGAGGGCGACACCCTGGT
GAACCGCATCGAGCTGAAGGGCATCGACTTCAAGGAGGACGGCAACATCCTGGGGCACAAGCTGGAGTAC
AACTACAACAGCCACAACGTCTATATCATGGCCGACAAGCAGAAGAACGGCATCAAGGTGAACTTCAAGA
TCCGCCACAACATCGAGGACGGCAGCGTGCAGCTCGCCGACCACTACCAGCAGAACACCCCCATCGGCGA
CGGCCCCGTGCTGCTGCCCGACAACCACTACCTGAGCACCCAGTCCGCCCTGAGCAAAGACCCCAACGAG
AAGCGCGATCACATGGTCCTGCTGGAGTTCGTGACCGCCGCCGGGATCACTCTCGGCATGGACGAGCTGT
ACAAGTAAAGCGGCCGCGACTCTAGATCATAATCAGCCATACCACATTTGTAGAGGTTTTACTTGCTTTA
AAAAACCTCCCACACCTCCCCCTGAACCTGAAACATAAAATGAATGCAATTGTTGTTGTTAACTTGTTTA
TTGCAGCTTATAATGGTTACAAATAAAGCAATAGCATCACAAATTTCACAAATAAAGCATTTTTTTCACT
GCATTCTAGTTGTGGTTTGTCCAAACTCATCAATGTATCTTAAGGCGTAAATTGTAAGCGTTAATATTTT
GTTAAAATTCGCGTTAAATTTTTGTTAAATCAGCTCATTTTTTAACCAATAGGCCGAAATCGGCAAAATC
CCTTATAAATCAAAAGAATAGACCGAGATAGGGT
[37 nt withheld, positions 2905-2941]
AAAGAACGTGGACTCCAACGTCAAAGG
[49 nt withheld, positions 2969-3017]
T
[91 nt withheld, positions 3019-3109]
G
[124 nt withheld, positions 3111-3234]
CAGGTGGCACTTTTCGGGGAAATGTGCGCGGAACCCCTATTTGTTTATTTTTCTAAATACATTCAAATAT
GTATCCGCTCATGAGACAATAACCCTGATAAATGCTTCAATAATATTGAAAAAGGAAGAGTCCTGAGGCG
GAAAGAACCAGCTGTGGAATGTGTGTCAGTTAGGGTGTGGAAAGTCCCCAGGCTCCCCAGCAGGCAGAAG
TATGCAAAGCATGCATCTCAATTAGTCAGCAACCAGGTGTGGAAAGTCCCCAGGCTCCCCAGCAGGCAGA
AGTATGCAAAGCATGCATCTCAATTAGTCAGCAACCATAGTCCCGCCCCTAACTCCGCCCATCCCGCCCC
TAACTCCGCCCAGTTCCGCCCATTCTCCGCCCCATGGCTGACTAATTTTTTTTATTTATGCAGAGGCCGA
GGCCGCCTCGGCCTCTGAGCTATTCCAGAAGTAGTGAGGAGGCTTTTTTGGAGGCCTAGGCTTTTGCAAA
GATCGATCAAGAGACAGGATGAGGATCGTTTCGCATGATTGAACAAGATGGATTGCACGCAGGTTCTCCG
GCCGCTTGGGTGGAGAGGCTATTCGGCTATGACTGGGCACAACAGACAATCGGCTGCTCTGATGCCGCCG
TGTTCCGGCTGTCAGCGCAGGGGCGCCCGGTTCTTTTTGTCAAGACCGACCTGTCCGGTGCCCTGAATGA
ACTGCAAGACGAGGCAGCGCGGCTATCGTGGCTGGCCACGACGGGCGTTCCTTGCGCAGCTGTGCTCGAC
GTTGTCACTGAAGCGGGAAGGGACTGGCTGCTATTGGGCGAAGTGCCGGGGCAGGATCTCCTGTCATCTC
ACCTTGCTCCTGCCGAGAAAGTATCCATCATGGCTGATGCAATGCGGCGGCTGCATACGCTTGATCCGGC
TACCTGCCCATTCGACCACCAAGCGAAACATCGCATCGAGCGAGCACGTACTCGGATGGAAGCCGGTCTT
GTCGATCAGGATGATCTGGACGAAGAGCATCAGGGGCTCGCGCCAGCCGAACTGTTCGCCAGGCTCAAGG
CGAGCATGCCCGACGGCGAGGATCTCGTCGTGACCCATGGCGATGCCTGCTTGCCGAATATCATGGTGGA
AAATGGCCGCTTTTCTGGATTCATCGACTGTGGCCGGCTGGGTGTGGCGGACCGCTATCAGGACATAGCG
TTGGCTACCCGTGATATTGCTGAAGAGCTTGGCGGCGAATGGGCTGACCGCTTCCTCGTGCTTTACGGTA
TCGCCGCTCCCGATTCGCAGCGCATCGCCTTCTATCGCCTTCTTGACGAGTTCTTCTGAGCGGGACTCTG
GGGTTCGAAATGACCGACCAAGCGACGCCCAACCTGCCATCACGAGATTTCGATTCCACCGCCGCCTTCT
ATGAAAGGTTGGGCTTCGGAATCGTTTTCCGGGACGCCGGCTGGATGATCCTCCAGCGCGGGGATCTCAT
GCTGGAGTTCTTCGCCCACCCTAGGGGGAGGCTAACTGAAACACGGAAGGAGACAATACCGGAAGGAACC
CGCGCTATGACGGCAATAAAAAGACAGAATAAAACGCACGGTGTTGGGTCGTTTGTTCATAAACGCGGGG
TTCGGTCCCAGGGCTGGCACTCTGTCGATACCCCACCGAGACCCCATTGGGGCCAATACGCCCGCGTTTC
TTCCTTTTCCCCACCCCACCCCCCAAGTTCGGGTGAAGGCCCAGGGCTCGCAGCCAACGTCGGGGCGGCA
GGCCCTGCCATAGCCTCAGGTTACTCATATATACTTTAGATTGATTTAAAACTTCATTTTTAATTTAAAA
GGATCTAGGTGAAGATCCTTTTTGATAATCTCATGACCAAAATCCCTTAACGTGAGTTTTCGTTCCACTG
AGCGTCAGACCCCGTAGAAAAGATCAAAGGATCTTCTTGAGATCCTTTTTTTCTGCGCGTAATCTGCTGC
TTGCAAACAAAAAAACCACCGCTACCAGCGGTGGTTTGTTTGCCGGATCAAGAGCTACCAACTCTTTTTC
CGAAGGTAACTGGCTTCAGCAGAGCGCAGATACCAAATACTGTCCTTCTAGTGTAGCCGTAGTTAGGCCA
CCACTTCAAGAACTCTGTAGCACCGCCTACATACCTCGCTCTGCTAATCCTGTTACCAGTGGCTGCTGCC
AGTGGCGATAAGTCGTGTCTTACCGGGTTGGACTCAAGACGATAGTTACCGGATAAGGCGCAGCGGTCGG
GCTGAACGGGGGGTTCGTGCACACAGCCCAGCTTGGAGCGAACGACCTACACCGAACTGAGATACCTACA
GCGTGAGCTATGAGAAAGCGCCACGCTTCCCGAAGGGAGAAAGGCGGACAGGTATCCGGTAAGCGGCAGG
GTCGGAACAGGAGAGCGCACGAGGGAGCTTCCAGGGGGAAACGCCTGGTATCTTTATAGTCCTGTCGGGT
TTCGCCACCTCTGACTTGAGCGTCGATTTTTGTGATGCTCGTCAGGGGGGCGGAGCCTATGGAAAAACGC
CAGCAACGCGGCCTTTTTACGGTTCCTGGCCTTTTGCTGGCCTTTTGCTCACATGTTCTTTCCTGCGTTA
TCCCCTGATTCTGTGGATAACCGTATTACCGCCATGCAT
Features (pLannotate 1.2.2; 19 found; start..end, strand, type, name):
     61..364     +  enhancer       CMV enhancer: human cytomegalovirus immediate early enhancer
    365..568     +  promoter       CMV promoter: human cytomegalovirus (CMV) immediate early promoter
    591..617     +  misc_feature   MCS (fragment): multiple cloning site
    629..647     +  promoter       T7 promoter: promoter for bacteriophage T7 RNA polymerase
    648..672     +  protein_bind   lac operator: The lac repressor binds to the lac operator to inhibit transcription in E. coli. This inhibition can be relieved by adding lactose or isopropyl-β-D-thiogalactopyranoside (IPTG). lac repressor encoded by lacI
    687..709     +  RBS            RBS: efficient ribosome binding site from bacteriophage T7 gene 10 (Olins and Rangwala, 1989)
    717..749     +  CDS            T7 tag (gene 10 leader): leader peptide from bacteriophage T7 gene 10 promotes efficient translation in E. coli
    759..1787    +  CDS            AIM2: AIM2_HUMAN - Experimental evidence at protein level: Swiss-Prot protein existence level 1. Involved in innate immune response by recognizing cytosolic double-stranded DNA and inducing caspase-1-activating inflammasome formation in macrophages. Upon binding to DNA is thought to undergo oligomerization and to associate with PYCARD initiating the recruitment of caspase-1 precusrsor and processing of interleukin-1 beta and interleukin-18. Detects cytosolic dsDNA of viral and bacterial origin in a non-sequence-specific manner. Can also trigger PYCARD-dependent, caspase-1-independent cell death that
   1809..2528    +  CDS            EGFP: the original enhanced GFP (Yang et al., 1996) mammalian codon-optimized
   2545..2628    +  CDS            large T antigen (fragment): large T antigen from SV40 (simian virus 40)
   2651..2772    +  polyA_signal   SV40 poly(A) signal: SV40 polyadenylation signal
   2806..3234    -  rep_origin     f1 ori (sequence partly withheld): f1 bacteriophage origin of replication; arrow indicates direction of (+) strand synthesis
   3261..3365    +  promoter       AmpR promoter: bla
   3367..3724    +  promoter       SV40 promoter: SV40 enhancer and early promoter
   3759..4553    +  CDS            NeoR/KanR: aminoglycoside phosphotransferase from Tn5; aph(3')-II (or nptII); confers resistance to neomycin, kanamycin, and G418 (Geneticin®)
   4574..4726    +  CDS            ble (fragment): BLE_KLEPN - Experimental evidence at protein level: Swiss-Prot protein existence level 1. Binding protein with a strong affinity to the bleomycin family of antibiotics. Binds to CL990; an antimitotic-antibiotic compound. From Klebsiella pneumoniae.
   4785..4832    +  polyA_signal   HSV TK poly(A) signal: herpes simplex virus thymidine kinase polyadenylation signal (Cole and Stacy, 1985)
   4923..4939    -  polyA_signal   bGH poly(A) signal (fragment): bovine growth hormone polyadenylation signal
   5161..5749    +  rep_origin     ori: high-copy-number ColE1/pMB1/pBR322/pUC origin of replication
