[The description below was written by a language model from this plasmid's Addgene catalogue record and pLannotate feature annotations shown in this document.]
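Description:
pEGFP-N1-T7-hAIM2 is a 5,863 bp mammalian expression plasmid built on the pEGFP-N1 backbone, designed to produce human AIM2 (also known as PYHIN4) carrying an N-terminal T7 epitope tag and a C-terminal EGFP fusion. It replicates in E. coli from a high-copy ColE1/pUC-type origin and also carries an f1 origin for single-stranded DNA production. A single NeoR/KanR (Tn5 aminoglycoside phosphotransferase) gene serves both hosts. A bacterial bla-type promoter drives it for kanamycin selection in E. coli, and the SV40 enhancer/early promoter drives it for G418 selection of transfected mammalian cells, with an HSV TK polyadenylation signal downstream.

The expression cassette uses the human CMV immediate-early enhancer and promoter. The AIM2 insert was cloned between BglII and AgeI sites, both retained, so that its coding sequence continues into the backbone EGFP, followed by the SV40 poly(A) signal. Upstream of AIM2, the feature table shows not only the T7 gene 10 leader tag but also a T7 promoter, lac operator and T7 gene 10 ribosome binding site. This suggests the tagged insert was carried over with flanking sequence from a bacterial T7 expression vector, although the record does not state this. These bacterial elements are not needed for CMV-driven expression in mammalian cells.

AIM2 is a cytosolic double-stranded DNA sensor that oligomerises on DNA and recruits the adaptor PYCARD to assemble a caspase-1-activating inflammasome. The fusion allows the protein to be visualised by fluorescence and detected or immunoprecipitated through the T7 tag, which suits studies of inflammasome assembly and of cell death in response to cytoplasmic DNA.
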