Addgene plasmid #51541: pEGFP-N1-T7-hAIM2
Purpose: Express T7 and GFP-tagged hAIM2 in mammalian cells
Depositing lab: Emad Alnemri. Depositing organization: Thomas Jefferson University. Publication: AIM2 activates the inflammasome and cell death in response to cytoplasmic DNA. Fernandes-Alnemri T, Yu JW, Datta P, Wu J, Alnemri ES. Nature. 2009 Mar 26;458(7237):509-13. doi: 10.1038/nature07710. Epub 2009 Jan 21. PubMed 19158676.
Backbone
  Vector backbone: pEGFP-N1
  Backbone manufacturer: Invitrogen
  Backbone size w/o insert (bp): 4733
  Total vector size (bp): 5863
  Modifications to backbone: T7 tag
  Vector type: Mammalian Expression
  Selectable markers: Neomycin (select with G418)
Growth in bacteria
  Bacterial resistance: Kanamycin, 50 μg/mL
  Growth temperature: 37°C
  Growth strain: DH5alpha
  Copy number: High Copy
Gene/Insert
  Gene/Insert name: AIM2
  Species: H. sapiens (human)
  Insert size (bp): 1031
  Entrez Gene: AIM2 (a.k.a. PYHIN4)
  Promoter: CMV
  Tag / fusion protein: T7 (N terminal on insert); GFP (C terminal on backbone)
  Cloning method: Restriction Enzyme; 5′ cloning site BglII (not destroyed); 3′ cloning site AgeI (not destroyed)
  Sequencing primers: 5′ pEGFP-N1 5' primer; 3′ Aim2 internal primer
Terms and licenses: Academic/Nonprofit Terms; Industry Terms: Not Available to Industry
How to cite: pEGFP-N1-T7-hAIM2 was a gift from Emad Alnemri (Addgene plasmid # 51541 ; http://n2t.net/addgene:51541 ; RRID:Addgene_51541)
