>Addgene plasmid #51541 | pEGFP-N1-T7-hAIM2 | addgene partial sequence | sequence record 80910 | CMV-F 5'-CGCAAATGGGCGGTAGGCGTG-3'
AGCAGAGCTGGTTTAGTGAACCGTCAGATCCGCTAGCGCTACCGGACTCAGATCTCGATCCCGCGAAATT
AATACGACTCACTATAGGGGAATTGTGAGCGGATAACAATTCCCCTCTAGAAATAATTTTGTTTAACTTT
AAGAAGGAGATATACATATGGCTAGCATGACTGGTGGACAGCAAATGGGTCGCGGATCCATGGAGAGTAA
ATACAAGGAGATACTCTTGCTAACAGGCCTGGATAACATCACTGATGAGGAACTGGATAGGTTTAAGTTC
TTTCTTTCAGACGAGTTTAATATTGCCACAGGCAAACTACATACTGCAAACAGAATACAAGTAGCTACCT
TGATGATTCAAAATGCTGGGGCGGTGTCTGCAGTGATGAAGACCATTCGTATTTTTCAGAAGTTGAATTA
TATGCTTTTGGCAAAACGTCTTCAGGAGGAGAAGGAGAAAGTTGATAAGCAATACAAATCGGTAACAAAA
CCAAAGCCACTAAGTCAAGCTGAAATGAGTCCTGCTGCATCTGCAGCCATCAGAAATGATGTCGCAAAGC
AACGTGCTGCACCAAAAGTCTCTCCTCATGTTAAGCCTGAACAGAAACAGATGGTGGCCCAGCAGGAATC
TATCAGAGAAGGGTTTCAGAAGCGCTGTTTGCCAGTTATGGTACTGAAAGCAAAGAAGCCCTTCACGTTT
GAGACCCAAGAAGGCAAGCAGGAGATGTTTCATGCTACAGTGGCTACAGAAAAGGAATTCT
